Addgene plasmid #212571: pTwist-SARS-CoV-2 Spike-deltaC18 P1143L (CTC)
Purpose: Encodes SARS-CoV-2 spike P1143L for pseudovirus production
Depositing lab: Alejandro Balazs. Depositing organization: Massachusetts General Hospital. Publication: Ongoing evolution of SARS-CoV-2 drives escape from mRNA vaccine-induced humoral immunity. Roederer AL, Cao Y, Denis KS, Sheehan ML, Li CJ, Lam EC, Gregory DJ, Poznansky MC, Iafrate AJ, Canaday DH, Gravenstein S, Garcia-Beltran WF, Balazs AB. medRxiv [Preprint]. 2024 Mar 7:2024.03.05.24303815. doi: 10.1101/2024.03.05.24303815. PubMed 38496628.
Backbone
  Vector backbone: pTwist-CMV-BetaGlobin-WPRE-Neo
  Backbone manufacturer: Twist
  Vector type: Mammalian Expression
Growth in bacteria
  Bacterial resistance: Ampicillin, 100 μg/mL
  Growth temperature: 37°C
  Growth strain: NEB Stable
  Copy number: High Copy
Gene/Insert
  Gene/Insert name: SARS-CoV-2 Spike P1143L
  Species: Severe acute respiratory syndrome coronavirus 2
  Mutation: P1143L
  Entrez Gene: S (a.k.a. GU280_gp02, spike glycoprotein)
  Promoter: CAG
  Cloning method: Ligation Independent Cloning
Terms and licenses: Academic/Nonprofit Terms; Industry Terms: Not Available to Industry
Depositor comments: Please visit https://www.medrxiv.org/content/10.1101/2024.03.05.24303815v1 for medRxiv preprint.
How to cite: pTwist-SARS-CoV-2 Spike-deltaC18 P1143L (CTC) was a gift from Alejandro Balazs (Addgene plasmid # 212571 ; http://n2t.net/addgene:212571 ; RRID:Addgene_212571)
