[The description below was written by a language model from this plasmid's Addgene catalogue record and pLannotate feature annotations shown in this document.]
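Description:
pTwist-SARS-CoV-2 Spike-deltaC18 P1143L (CTC) is a mammalian expression plasmid of about 10.5 kb built on the Twist pTwist-CMV-BetaGlobin-WPRE-Neo backbone. It carries the SARS-CoV-2 spike glycoprotein gene with the single substitution P1143L. The "(CTC)" in the name presumably denotes the leucine codon used, and "deltaC18" indicates removal of the last 18 residues of the cytoplasmic tail. This truncation is commonly used to improve spike incorporation into pseudotyped particles, although the catalogue fields do not describe it further. In bacteria the plasmid replicates from a high-copy ColE1/pUC-type origin and is selected with ampicillin through the β-lactamase gene.

The annotated spike coding sequence lies on the reverse strand. Upstream of it are a CMV enhancer, CMV promoter fragments and a truncated human β-globin intron that spans the sequence origin. Downstream are a WPRE, which enhances transcript stability and expression, and an SV40 polyadenylation region. The catalogue lists the promoter as CAG, whereas the backbone name and feature table point to a CMV enhancer/promoter with a β-globin intron, so the record is not fully consistent on this point.

A separate SV40 early promoter–neo–bGH poly(A) cassette permits G418 selection in mammalian cells. β-globin insulator elements, together with rrnG and T7 terminators, flank the cassettes to limit transcriptional read-through.

The stated purpose is to supply the P1143L spike for pseudovirus production. The associated work examined SARS-CoV-2 escape from mRNA vaccine-induced humoral immunity, suggesting use in assays of how this mutation affects antibody neutralization.
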