Features (pLannotate 1.2.2; 21 found; start..end, strand, type, name):
    228..279     -  promoter       CMVd2 promoter: truncated human cytomegalovirus (CMV) immediate early promoter that yields moderately reduced expression relative to the full-length promoter
    342..359     +  promoter       CMV promoter (fragment): human cytomegalovirus (CMV) immediate early promoter
    432..735     -  enhancer       CMV enhancer: human cytomegalovirus immediate early enhancer
    816..864     +  polyA_signal   poly(A) signal: synthetic polyadenylation signal
    882..928     +  terminator     T7 terminator: transcription terminator for bacteriophage T7 RNA polymerase
    933..1004    -  misc_feature   5' β-globin insulator: insulator upstream of the human β-globin locus (Farrell et al., 2002)
   1156..1292    -  terminator     rrnG terminator: transcription terminator from the E. coli ribosomal RNA rrnG operon (Albrechtsen et al., 1991)
   1305..2165    -  CDS            AmpR: β-lactamase; bla; confers resistance to ampicillin, carbenicillin, and related antibiotics
   2675..2739    +  CDS            bla(M) (fragment): β-lactamase lacking the signal sequence; bla(M); allows cytosolic expression of β-lactamase
   2911..3499    +  rep_origin     ori: high-copy-number ColE1/pMB1/pBR322/pUC origin of replication
   3695..3919    -  polyA_signal   bGH poly(A) signal: bovine growth hormone polyadenylation signal
   3933..4724    -  CDS            neo: KKA2_KLEPN - Also known as kan, nptII. Experimental evidence at protein level: Swiss-Prot protein existence level 1. Resistance to kanamycin, neomycin, paromomycin, ribostamycin, butirosin and gentamicin B. From Klebsiella pneumoniae.
   4738..4934    -  promoter       SV40 promoter: SV40 early promoter
   4979..5050    -  misc_feature   3' β-globin insulator: insulator downstream of the human β-globin locus (Farrell et al., 2002)
   5095..5231    -  terminator     rrnG terminator: transcription terminator from the E. coli ribosomal RNA rrnG operon (Albrechtsen et al., 1991)
   5261..5307    -  terminator     T7 terminator: transcription terminator for bacteriophage T7 RNA polymerase
   5330..5399    +  CDS            large T antigen (fragment): large T antigen from SV40 (simian virus 40)
   5422..5543    +  polyA_signal   SV40 poly(A) signal: SV40 polyadenylation signal
   5596..6184    -  misc_feature   WPRE: woodchuck hepatitis virus posttranscriptional regulatory element
   6258..10022   -  CDS            S: SPIKE_SARS2 - Experimental evidence at protein level: Swiss-Prot protein existence level 1. [Spike glycoprotein]: May down-regulate host tetherin (BST2) by lysosomal degradation, thereby counteracting its antiviral activity. From Severe acute respiratory syndrome coronavirus 2 (2019-nCoV) (SARS-CoV-2).
  10081..94      -  intron         β-globin intron (across the origin): internally truncated intron from human β-globin
>Addgene plasmid #212571 | pTwist-SARS-CoV-2 Spike-deltaC18 P1143L (CTC) | addgene full sequence | sequence record 446844 | Addgene NGS Result
ATATGTGTACCCTGTTACTTCTCCCCTTCCTATGACATGAACTTAACCATAGAAAAGAAGGGGAAAGAAA
ACATCAAGGGTCCCATAGACTCACCCTGAAGTTCTCAGGATCCGAGCTCGGTACCACATGTAAGCTTCGA
GGGGAGGCTGGATCGGTCCCGGTGTCTTCTATGGAGGTCAAAACAGCGTGGATGGCGTCTCCAGGCGATC
TGACGGTTCACTAAACCAGCTCTGCTTATATAGACCTCCCACCGTACACGCCTACCGCCCATTTGCGTCA
ATGGGGCGGAGTTGTTACGACATTTTGGAAAGTCCCGTTGATTTTGGTGCCAAAACAAACTCCCATTGAC
GTCAATGGGGTGGAGACTTGGAAATCCCCGTGAGTCAAACCGCTATCCACGCCCATTGATGTACTGCCAA
AACCGCATCAGCATGGTAATAGCGATGACTAATACGTAGATGTACTGCCAAGTAGGAAAGTCCCATAAGG
TCATGTACTGGGCATAATGCCAGGCGGGCCATTTACCGTCATTGACGTCAATAGGGGGCGTACTTGGCAT
ATGATACACTTGATGTACTGCCAAGTGGGCAGTTTACCGTAAATACTCCACCCATTGACGTCAATGGAAA
GTCCCTATTGGCGTTACTATGGGAACATACGTCATTATTGACGTCAATGGGCGGGGGTCGTTGGGCGGTC
AGCCAGGCGGGCCATTTACCGTAAGTTATGTAACGCGGAACTCCATATATGGGCTATGAACTAATGACCC
CGTAATTGATTACTAGATCTGGCTACACTCGATCAGCAGTTAGATAATAAAATCGCTATCCATCGAAGAT
GGATGTGTGTTGGTTTTTTGTGTGTGTAACGCAACGATTGATAGCATAACCCCTTGGGGCCTCTAAACGG
GTCTTGAGGGGTTTTTTGAATTGAGAGGTAGCTGAAGCTGCTGTTATGACCACTAGAGGGAAGAAGATAC
CTGTGGAGCTAATGGTCCAAGATGTCGGGAGCCGCGATCGCTGCCAAAAAGGTAAGCTGACGATAGCTGA
CGAGATTCGATGCCCGACGAGCAAATGAGCGCCACGGCTGTTCGCGTAAGCTCGAAACGACGGAGATTCG
ATAGAGCCAGAGTCGAGTTTAAACGATTCGGGATCTTAAGGATAAATTTCTGGTAAGGAGGACACGTATG
GAAGTGGGCAAGTTGGGGAAGCCGTATCCGTTGCTGAATCTGGCATATGTGGGAGTATAAGACGCGCAGC
GTCGCATCAGGCATTTTTTTCTGCGCCAATGCACCTAGAATCGGTTACCAATGCTTAATCAGTGAGGCAC
CTATCTCAGCGATCTGTCTATTTCGTTCATCCATAGTTGCCTGACTCCCCGTCGTGTAGATAACTACGAT
ACGGGAGGGCTTACCATCTGGCCCCAGTGCTGCAATGATACCGCGAGACCCACGCTCACCGGCTCCAGAT
TTATCAGCAATAAACCAGCCAGCCGGAAGGGCCGAGCGCAGAAGTGGTCCTGCAACTTTATCCGCCTCCA
TCCAGTCTATCAACTGTTGCCGGGAAGCTAGAGTAAGTAGTTCGCCAGTTAATAGTTTACGCAAGGTTGT
TGCCATTGCTACAGGCATCGTGGTGTCACGCTCGTCGTTTGGTATGGCTTCATTCAGCTCCGGTTCCCAA
CGATCAAGGCGAGTTACATGATCCCCCATGTTGTGCAAAAAAGCGGTTAGCTCCTTCGGTCCTCCAATCG
TTGTCAGAAGTAAGTTGGCCGCAGTGTTATCACTCATGGTTATGGCAGCACTGCATAATTCTCTTACTGT
CATGCCATCCGTAAGATGCTTTTCTGTGACTGGTGAATACTCAACCAAGTCATTCTGAGAATAGTGTATG
CGGCGACCGAGTTGCTCTTGCCCGGCGTCAATACGGGATAATACCGCGCCACATAGCAGAACTTTAAAAG
TGCTCATCATTGGAAAGCGTTCTTCGGGGCGAAAACTCTCAAGGATCTTACCGCTGTTGAGATCCAGTTC
GATGTAACCCACTCGCGCACCCAACTGATCTTCAGCATCTTTTACTTTCACCAGCGTTTCTGGGTGAGCA
AAAACAGGAAGGCAAAATGCCGCAAAAAAGGGAATAAGGGCGACACGGAAATGTTGAATACTCATGCGAA
AGCCTCCTGCTGATCCTGTCTCTTGATAGATGTTTGCAAAAGCTAGGACTCGATTATACGTTGACCGATC
AGACTATCAATATCTAGGTTTAAACAGATCGGTACGCTGCCGTGACCAGGCTTGAGTACAATATCTGACG
ATTGGACTTCCTGGGTCCCAAGCTGGATTCCGACTGGCTGACTGCCAAGCAACGATATGGATCGTCGAGA
CTCGCACTGAGAGGATCGTTCTCGGTACACCAGGCGCGCCCCGATTTCGATATTCCTCGGATCTCGGATA
GATCGGGATTGAGGATGTAGGTTGAACTTCTCTCGGGTGATCCCGATCTCGGATATTCGGGATTGGAGTA
ATACCTGGCGATAGGCGCTGCCAAGCAATAGCCAAGGCGCAAGGCCGGCCAAGAGACTTGCGATAGTTCG
TTCGAGAGGTAGCCTGCAAGATGGATCGGACGAAAGGTTTGAAGATTTTCCGACGAGGGCCTTGGAGAGT
TCGGAAATTTAAATGCAACTATGGATGAACGAAATAGACAGATCGCTGAGATAGGTGCCTCACTGATTAA
GCATTGGTAACTGTCAGACCAAGTTTACTCATATATACTTTAGATTGATTTAAAACTTCATTTTTAATTT
AAAAGGATCTAGGTGAAGATCCTTTTTGATAATCTCATGACCAAAATCCCTTAACGTGAGTTTTCGTTCC
ACTGAGCGTCAGACCCCGTAGAAAAGATCAAAGGATCTTCTTGAGATCCTTTTTTTCTGCGCGTAATCTG
CTGCTTGCAAACAAAAAAACCACCGCTACCAGCGGTGGTTTGTTTGCCGGATCAAGAGCTACCAACTCTT
TTTCCGAAGGTAACTGGCTTCAGCAGAGCGCAGATACCAAATACTGTTCTTCTAGTGTAGCCGTAGTTAG
GCCACCACTTCAAGAACTCTGTAGCACCGCCTACATACCTCGCTCTGCTAATCCTGTTACCAGTGGCTGC
TGCCAGTGGCGATAAGTCGTGTCTTACCGGGTTGGACTCAAGACGATAGTTACCGGATAAGGCGCAGCGG
TCGGGCTGAACGGGGGGTTCGTGCACACAGCCCAGCTTGGAGCGAACGACCTACACCGAACTGAGATACC
TACAGCGTGAGCTATGAGAAAGCGCCACGCTTCCCGAAGGGAGAAAGGCGGACAGGTATCCGGTAAGCGG
CAGGGTCGGAACAGGAGAGCGCACGAGGGAGCTTCCAGGGGGAAACGCCTGGTATCTTTATAGTCCTGTC
GGGTTTCGCCACCTCTGACTTGAGCGTCGATTTTTGTGATGCTCGTCAGGGGGGCGGAGCCTATGGAAAA
ACGCCAGCAACGCGGCCTTTTTACGGTTCCTGGCCTTTTGCTGGCCTTTTGCTCACATGATTTAAATGAA
ACTCGTAATCGGAGAACGGGTGCAATAGCAAGGACCAGATCGAACTTGACTGACGCAATTCTGAGCGTAG
TCGAAACCCAGACAAGTCGATCTCGCCAAGTAGCTGACTTGACTGGTTAATTAACCATAGAGCCCACCGC
ATCCCCAGCATGCCTGCTATTGTCTTCCCAATCCTCCCCCTTGCTGTCCTGCCCCACCCCACCCCCCAGA
ATAGAATGACACCTACTCAGACAATGCGATGCAATTTCCTCATTTTATTAGGAAAGGACAGTGGGAGTGG
CACCTTCCAGGGTCAAGGAAGGCACGGGGGAGGGGCAAACAACAGATGGCTGGCAACTAGAAGGCACAGG
GCTTACATACTAGAAGAACTCGTCAAGAAGGCGATAGAAGGCGATGCGCTGCGAATCGGGAGCGGCGATA
CCGTAAAGCACGAGGAAGCGGTCAGCCCATTCGCCGCCAAGCTCTTCAGCAATATCACGGGTAGCCAACG
CTATGTCCTGATAGCGGTCCGCCACACCCAGCCGGCCACAGTCGATGAATCCAGAAAAGCGGCCATTTTC
CACCATGATATTCGGCAAGCAGGCATCGCCGTGGGTCACGACGAGATCCTCGCCGTCGGGCATCCGCGCC
TTGAGCCTGGCGAACAGTTCGGCTGGCGCGAGCCCCTGATGCTCTTCGTCCAGATCATCCTGATCGACAA
GACCGGCTTCCATCCGAGTACGTGCTCGCTCGATGCGATGTTTCGCTTGGTGGTCGAATGGGCAGGTAGC
CGGATCAAGCGTATGCAGCCGCCGCATTGCATCAGCCATGATGGATACTTTCTCGGCAGGAGCAAGGTGA
GATGACAGGAGATCCTGCCCCGGCACTTCGCCCAATAGCAGCCAGTCCCTTCCCGCTTCAGTGACAACGT
CGAGCACAGCTGCGCAAGGAACGCCCGTCGTGGCCAGCCACGATAGCCGCGCTGCCTCGTCCTGGAGTTC
ATTCAGGGCACCGGACAGGTCGGTCTTGACAAAAAGAACCGGGCGCCCCTGCGCTGACAGCCGGAACACG
GCGGCATCAGAGCAGCCGATTGTCTGTTGTGCCCAGTCATAGCCGAATAGCCTCTCCACCCAAGCGGCGG
GAGAACCTGCGTGCAATCCATCTTGTTCAATCATGTTGGCTACCTCCTTTGCAAAAGCCTAGGCCTCCAA
AAAAGCCTCCTCACTACTTCTGGAATAGCTCAGAGGCCGAGGCGGCCTCGGCCTCTGCATAAATAAAAAA
AATTAGTCAGCGATGGGGCGGAGAATGGGCGGAACTGGGCGGAGTTAGGGGCGGGATGGGCGGAGTTAGG
GGCGGGACTATGGTTGCTGACTAATTGAGATGCAGATCGCTTAATTAAGTTTCGATAGCCCAAGGTAACC
AATGAGATTAGGGAGGGAAGAAAGTTTGATGAACTACTTCTGACCCCTAGTGGTGTCCAGAAAAGACCAT
TAAAGGAATGTCTTGATCGAAATCGAGAGATCGCCTGCAGGATAGCTGACGACCTTAAGGATAAATTTCT
GGTAAGGAGGACACGTATGGAAGTGGGCAAGTTGGGGAAGCCGTATCCGTTGCTGAATCTGGCATATGTG
GGAGTATAAGACGCGCAGCGTCGCATCAGGCATTTTTTTCTGCGCCAATGCCGGTAGATAGCAATCCGGC
CCGAGGGGCACAAAAAACCCCTCAAGACCCGTTTAGAGGCCCCAAGGGGTTATGCTACGATACCGATAGA
GATGGGCCAATACCACATTTGTAGAGGTTTTACTTGCTTTAAAAAACCTCCCACACCTCCCCCTGAACCT
GAAACATAAAATGAATGCAATTGTTGTTGTTAACTTGTTTATTGCAGCTTATAATGGTTACAAATAAAGC
AATAGCATCACAAATTTCACAAATAAAGCATTTTTTTCACTGCATTCTAGTTGTGGTTTGTCCAAACTCA
TCAATGTATCTTATCATGTCTGTGAGCTGAAGGTACGCTGTATCTCAGTCAGTCAAGCTAGACAGGCGGG
GAGGCGGCCCAAAGGGAGATCCGACTCGTCTGAGGGCGAAGGCGAAGACGCGGAAGAGGCCGCAGAGCCG
GCAGCAGGCCGCGGGAAGGAAGGTCCGCTGGATTGAGGGCCGAAGGGACGTAGCAGAAGGACGTCCCGCG
CAGAATCCAGGTGGCAACACAGGCGAGCAGCCATGGAAAGGACGTCAGCTTCCCCGACAACACCACGGAA
TTGTCAGTGCCCAACAGCCGAGCCCCTGTCCAGCAGCGGGCAAGGCAGGCGGCGATGAGTTCCGCCGTGG
CAATAGGGAGGGGGAAAGCGAAAGTCCCGGAAAGGAGCTGACAGGTGGTGGCAATGCCCCAACCAGTGGG
GGTTGCGTCAGCAAACACAGTGCACACCACGCCACGTTGCCTGACAACGGGCCACAACTCCTCATAAAGA
GACAGCAACCAGGATTTATACAAGGAGGAGAAAATGAAAGCCATACGGGAAGCAATAGCATGATACAAAG
GCATTAAAGCAGCGTATCCACATAGCGTAAAAGGAGCAACATAGTTAAGAATACCAGTCAATCTTTCACA
AATTTTGTAATCCAGAGGTTGATTAGGCCTGCGGATCCAGAAATCGATTGTATCAGTCAGTCAGTGCAGG
AGGAGACAACTTCTAGAGGATCCTTTATTTACAACAAGATCCGCAACTGCAACATCCTTTCAAGCAGGAA
CAACAGCTAGTCATACAGCACAACATAATTGTGACCATAACGATAGCTATAAGTCCGGCGATAAAGCCCA
ACCAAATGTACCAGGGCCATTTAATATATTGTTCGTATTTGCCCAGTTCTTGCAAGTCGATCAAAGATTC
ATTCAAGTTCTTGGCGACCTCATTAAGGCGATCAATCTCTTTCTGAATGTTGACGACACTTGCATTTATT
CCTGATATGTCCCCGAGATCAACATCGGGTGAAGTATGATTCTTAAAGTATTTATCCAATTCCTCTTTGA
AGCTATCCAACTCGAGTTGCAGGGGATCATATACCGTGTTGTTCACGATCCCAATGACCACATCACAGTT
GCCTGAGACAAATGTATTGTCAGTGGTTATGATTTGGGGTTCATAGAAATTCCTTTGGGTCACAAACCAA
TGCGTGCCATTACTGACGAAAACGCCTTCCCTGGGAAAGTGCGCTTTGCCATCGTGACAGATTGCTGGAG
CTGTCGTAAAGTTCTTCTCTTGAGCAGGGACATAAGTGACGTGGAGAAAGACCACTCCATGTGGGGCGGA
TTGGGGGAAGGACATCAAGTGATAGCCCTTGCCACAAAAGTCAACCCGTTTGGACTGCCCGAGCACGCAC
TCTGACATTTTAGTGGCGGCCAGGTTGGCGCTTGCTCGTATCTCAGCAGCCCGGATCAACTGTTGTGTCA
CATAAGTTTGGAGTGACTGGAGCCTGCCTGTGATGAGCCGATCAATTTGCACCTCGGCTTCCACCTTATC
AAGTCTGGACAATATGTCGTTGAGGACGCTGGAGATTGCGCCGAAGTTAGAACTCAGTTGCTTCACGAGG
GTATTCAGGGCCTGGGCGTTTTGATTCACAACATCTTGGAGTTTGCCGAGGGCGGACGCTGTGCTTGACA
GTGAATCTTGGATCTTGCCAATCGCGCTGTTAAATTGATTAGCGATCAGCTTCTGATTTTCATACAATAC
ATTTTGCGTGACACCAATCCCATTGAATCTGTAAGCCATTTGCATAGCGAAAGGTATTTGAAGGGCCGCA
CCCGCGCCAAAAGTCCAGCCGGATGTAATGGTTCCTGCCAACAATGCTGATGTATACTGTGCAATCATCT
CATCAGTGAGCAGAGGGGGCAGAACTGTCAACCCATTGAATTTTTGAGCACAGATAAGGTCGCGGGCCGC
AATGTCTCCCAAACAATCCCCATACTGCTTAATGAAACCCGCGTCAGCCAACGTAACTTTGTTGAACAGC
AGATCCTCGATAAAGCTGCGTTTTGAAGGCTTAGATGGGTCTGGCAGTATTTGGCTAAAATTAAACCCGC
CAAAATCTTTGATTGGCGGCGTTTTGTATATTTGCTTTACTTGTGCGAACACCTCTTGGGTATTCTTGTC
TTGTTCGACCGCAATTCCGGTCAATGCTCGGTTGAGTTGAGTACAGAAAGACCCGTATTGAAGCAAGAGG
TTGCTACACTCGGTGGAATCCCCACAGATATACATCGTACAGTCTACGCTCGTCTTAGTCATGCTGACGG
GCAAGATTTCCGTGGTAACGCTAATGGTAAAGTTAGTTGGGATTGCGATGGAATTGTTTGAATAAGCCAC
GGAGTTCTCAGCCCCGAGACTCATGGTATAGGCGATTATGGACTGGCTGGCTACTGAGCGAGCGCGCCGT
GGTGAGTTCGTTTGAGTTTGATAAGACGCACAGATTCCTGCCCCAATAGGAATATCACATTCGTATGAAT
TATTGACATGCTCAGCGCCAATGAGACAACCCGCTCTAGTTTGAAAGACATTGGAACCTGTTGAGTAGAC
TCTCCAGGTGGGTGTCAGTTGGTCGGCGTGTATCGCCACAGGGACTTCGGTACAGTTGACATCTTGATAC
AGGACAGCCACTTGGTTGGATGTGTTCGTTCCGGGAGTTATCACGCTGACCCCGCCGAAGCTACAGGGTG
TTATATCGAGGATTTCCAGTGTTTGCGGATCGCGGACGGCATCTGTGGTATCGGCAATGTCTCTACCAAA
TTGTTGAAAAGGGAGAAATTTCTTGTTTGATTCTGTCAGCACCCCTGTTCCGGTGAGCCCATTAAAGTTG
AAGTTCACACATTTATTCTTCACCAGGTTAGTGCTTTTCTTCGGTCCGCAAACTGTAGCCGGTGCGTGGA
GCAGCTCAAAGCTCAAGACTACCACCCGATATGGTTGATAGCCCACCCCATTTGTTGGTTGAAATCCGTA
TGATTGAAGGGGAAAATAACAGTTAAACCCTTCCACTCCATTACATGGGGTGCTGCCAGCTTGATAAATT
TCGGTGGAGATGTCACGTTCAAAGGGCTTCAGATTTGACTTGCGAAACAGGCGGTAAAGATAATTATAGT
TGCCGCCGACTTTTGAATCGAGATTATTGGAGTTCCATGCTATAACGCAGCCGGTGAAGTCATCCGGCAA
CTTATAATTATAGTCTGCTATCTTTCCGGTTTGCCCCGGTGCAATCTGTCGGACTTCGTCGCCGCGTATG
ACGAAAGAATCTGCGTAAACGTTGGTAAAACACAAGTCATTCAATTTCGTAGGGCTGACCCCATAACACT
TAAAAGTGCTGAATGATGCGCTATTATACAGGACACTATAATCTGCAACACAATTTGATATTCGCTTGCG
ATTCCAGGCATAAACTGATGCAAATCGAGTGGCATTAAATACTTCACCGAAAGGACACAAATTGGTGATG
TTAGGGAATCGAACAATGGATTCGGTGGGTTGGACGCGGAAGTTACTGGTTTGGTATATGCCTTTCTCAA
CTGTGAAGGACTTGAGTGTGCATTTAGTTTCGGACAGGGGATCGAGGGCACAGTCTACGGCATCGGTAAT
TGTTCCGTTTTCGTTATATTTGAGAAGAAAGGTGCGTGGTTGCAAATATCCCACATAGTAGGCTGCTGCG
CCCGCTGTCCAACCACTACTACTGTCGCCAGGCGTGAGGTAGCTTCGATGAAGGGCAAGAAGGGTTTGGA
ACCGGGTGATGTTGATGCCAATCGGCAAGTCCACGAGGGGTTCCAACGCGGAGAAGCCTTGAGGGAGATC
CCGAACCAGATTTATCGGGGTATGCTTGCTATAAATTTTGAAGTAGCCGTCTATATTCTTAAACACAAAT
TCGCGGAGATTCTTGAAGTTGCCTTGCTTCCCTTCAAGATCCATGAGAAATGGTTGGGAAACGTACTCAA
AAGTACAGTTGTTAGCGGAACTGTAAACGCGGAACTCTGACTCCATCCAAGACTTGTTATTCTTATGATA
ATAAACCCCGAGAAAGGGATCGTTACAAAATTGAAATTCACAGACTTTGATGACGACATTGGTGGCGTTG
TTCACAATGAGGAGAGACTGTGTCTTGGAGTCCAGGGTGGTGCCAAATATCCATCCCCGGATAATGTTGG
ACTTCTCCGTTGAGGCAAAGTATACGCCATCGTTAAATGGCAAGACGGGATTATCAAATCGTTTAGTTCC
GTTGGTGCCAGAAACGTGGATAGCATGGAACCAGGTGACATTTGAGAAGAATGGCAGGAAAAGGTCTTGA
GTAGAATGAAGGACACTGGACCTAAAGACTTTATCGGGATAGTATACTCCACGAGTAAAAGAGTTCGTGT
AAGCGGGTGGGAGCTGCGTTCTAGTTGTGAGGTTCACGCATTGGGAAGAAACGAGGGGCAGGAGAACGAG
GAACACAAACATGGCGGCCGCCTTTGCCAAAGTGATGGGCCAGCACACAGACCAGCACGTTGCCCAGGAG
CTGTGGGAGGAAGATAAGAGGTATGAACATGATTAGCAAAAGGGCCTAGCTTGGACTCAGAATAATCCAG
CCTTATCCCAACCATAAAATAAAAGCAGAATGGTAGCTGGATTGTAGCTGCTATTAGCAATATGAAACCT
CTTACATCAGTTACAATTTATATGCAGAAATATTTATATGCAGAAATATTGCTATTGCCTTAACCCAGAA
ATTATCACTGTTATTCTTTAGAATGGTGCAAAGAGGCATGATACATTGTATCATTATTGCCCTGAAAGAA
AGAGATTAGGGAAAGTATTAGAAATAAGATAAACAAAAAAGTATATTAAAAGAAGAAAGCATTTTTTAAA
ATTACAAATGCAAAATTACCCTGATTTGGTCA
